>Addgene plasmid #1334 | pcDNA-GATA3-DC+Nzf | addgene partial sequence | sequence record 16403 | T7 5'-TAATACGACTCACTATAGGG-3'
ACTAGTCCAGTGTGGTGGAATTCTGCAGATATCCGAGCACAGCCGAGGACATGGAGGTGACTGCGGACCA
GCCGCGCTGGGTGAGCCACCATCACCCCGCGGTCCTCAACGGTCAGCACCCAGACACGCACCACCCGGGC
CTCGGCCATTCGTACATGGAAGCTCAGTATCCGCTGACGGAAGAGGTGGACGTACTTTTTAACATCGATG
GTCAAGGCAACCACGTCCCGTCCTACTACGGAAACTCCGTCAGGGCTACGGTGCAGAGGTATCCTCCGAC
CCACCACGGGAGCCAGGTATGCCGCCCGCCTCTGCTGCACGGATCTCTGCCCTGGCTGGATGGCGGCAAA
GCCCTGAGCAGCCACCACACCGCCTCGCCCTGGAACCTCAGCCCCTTCTCCAAGACGTCCATCCACCACG
GCTCTCCGGGGCCTCTGTCCGTTTACCCTCCGGCTTCATCCTCTTCTCTGGCGGCCGGCCACTCCAGTCC
TCATCTCTTCACCTTCCCGCCCACCCCGCCGAAAGACGTCTCCCCAGACCCGTCGCTGTCCACCCCGGGA
TCCGCCGGGTCGGCCAGGCAAGATGAGAAAGAGTGCCTCAAGTATCAGGTGCAGCTGCCAGATAGCATGA
AGCTGGAGACGTCTCACTCTCGAGGCAGCATGACACCCCTGGGGTGGGGCCTCATCCTCAGCCCACCACC
CCATTA
