>Addgene plasmid #1334 | pcDNA-GATA3-DC+Nzf | addgene partial sequence | sequence record 41210 | BGH-rev 5'-TAGAAGGCACAGTCGAGG-3'
ACTAGTGGATCCCCCGGGCTGCAGGAATTCGATGCCTCTCTAACCCATGGCGGTGACCATGCTGGAAGGG
TGGTGAGGTCCGAAGGAGAGGCCGGAGGGCGGATGCATGGGCGTCGGTGTGGTCAGCATGTGGCTGGAGT
GGCTGAAGGGAGAGATGTGGCTCAGGGATGACATGTGTCTGGAGAGAGCGGCCGGGTTGAAGGAGCTGCT
CTTGGGGAAGTCCTCCAGCGCGTCATGCACCTTTTTGCACTTTTTCGATTTGCTAGACATCTTCCGGTTT
CGGGTCTGGATGCCTTCTTTCTTCATAGTCAGGGGTCTGTTAATATTATGAAGCTTGTAGTACAGTCCGG
AACGTGCCTTGGGCCTCGACTTACATCCGAACCCGGTAGGGGATCCTCCCAGCAGGCTGCTGGGTGGGAA
GAGTCCAGAGCTGTACTCGGGCACATAGGGCGGATAGGTGGTAATGGGGTGGTGGGCTGAGGATGAGGCC
CCACCCAGGGTGGTCATGCTGCCTCGAGAGTGAGACGTCTCCAGCTTCATGCTATCTGGCAGCTGCACCT
GATACTTGAGGCACTCTTTCTCATCTTGCCTGGCCGACCCGGCGGATCCCGGGGTGGACAGCGACGGGTC
