[The description below was written by a language model from this plasmid's Addgene catalogue record.]
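Description:
pcDNA-GATA3-DC+Nzf is a mammalian expression plasmid built on the commercial pcDNA3.1(+) backbone (about 5.4 kb without insert). It carries a mutant form of the mouse transcription factor GATA3. The record lists it as a high-copy plasmid propagated in E. coli under ampicillin selection. No feature table is provided, so individual backbone elements are not itemised. pcDNA3.1(+) vectors generally drive the insert from the CMV immediate-early promoter, with a downstream polyadenylation signal and a neomycin resistance cassette for selecting stably transfected mammalian cells. A T7 promoter lies upstream of the cloning site, consistent with the T7 primer listed for sequencing from the 5′ end.

The insert is roughly 1.1 kb of mouse Gata3 coding sequence, cloned between the EcoRV and XbaI sites, both of which remain intact. According to the depositor's comments, amino acids 257–341 are deleted in this DC+Nzf variant, which removes both zinc fingers. These fingers form the DNA-binding domain of GATA factors and also mediate interactions with cofactors, so the encoded protein is expected to be defective in those functions. No epitope tag or reporter is recorded.

The associated publication concerns the role of GATA transcription factors in the preadipocyte-to-adipocyte transition. The plasmid therefore most plausibly serves as a domain-deletion mutant for comparison with wild-type GATA3 in transfection experiments, testing whether the zinc finger region is needed for GATA3's effects on adipocyte differentiation or gene regulation. The record itself does not spell out specific applications.
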