Addgene plasmid #1334: pcDNA-GATA3-DC+Nzf
Depositing lab: Gokhan Hotamisligil. Depositing organization: Harvard School of Public Health. Publication: Function of GATA transcription factors in preadipocyte-adipocyte transition. Tong Q, Dalgin G, Xu H, Ting CN, Leiden JM, Hotamisligil GS. Science 2000 Oct 6;290(5489):134-8. 10.1126/science.290.5489.134 PubMed 11021798.
Backbone
  Vector backbone: pcDNA3.1(+)
  Backbone manufacturer: Invitrogen
  Backbone size w/o insert (bp): 5400
  Vector type: Mammalian Expression, Bacterial Expression
Growth in bacteria
  Bacterial resistance: Ampicillin, 100 μg/mL
  Growth temperature: 37°C
  Growth strain: DH5alpha
  Copy number: High Copy
Gene/Insert
  Gene/Insert name: GATA3 (alt name: GATA-3)
  Species: M. musculus (mouse)
  Insert size (bp): 1100
  GenBank ID: NM_008091
  Entrez Gene: Gata3 (a.k.a. Gata-3, jal)
  Cloning method: Restriction Enzyme; 5′ cloning site EcoRV (not destroyed); 3′ cloning site XbaI (not destroyed)
  Sequencing primers: 5′ T7
Terms and licenses: Academic/Nonprofit Terms; Industry Terms: Not Available to Industry
Depositor comments: Amino acids 257-341 in GATA-3 were deleted in the DC+Nzf mutant to remove both zinc fingers.
How to cite: pcDNA-GATA3-DC+Nzf was a gift from Gokhan Hotamisligil (Addgene plasmid # 1334 ; http://n2t.net/addgene:1334 ; RRID:Addgene_1334)
